LOCUS       Exported 4275 bp ds-DNA circular SYN 12-MAY-2021
DEFINITION  synthetic circular DNA
ACCESSION   .
VERSION     .
KEYWORDS    pbacPuroR
SOURCE      synthetic DNA construct
  ORGANISM  synthetic DNA construct
REFERENCE   1 (bases 1 to 4275)
  AUTHORS   Semple JI, Biondini L, Lehner B
  TITLE     Generating transgenic nematodes by bombardment and antibiotic
            selection.
  JOURNAL   Nat Methods. 2012 Jan 30;9(2):118-9. doi: 10.1038/nmeth.1864.
  PUBMED    22290182
REFERENCE   2 (bases 1 to 4275)
  AUTHORS   .
  TITLE     Direct Submission
  JOURNAL   Exported May 12, 2021 from SnapGene Server 1.1.58
            http://www.snapgene.com
FEATURES             Location/Qualifiers
     source          1..4275
                     /organism="synthetic DNA construct"
                     /mol_type="other DNA"
     promoter        140..244
                     /gene="bla"
                     /label=AmpR promoter
     CDS             245..844
                     /codon_start=1
                     /gene="pac from Streptomyces alboniger"
                     /product="puromycin N-acetyltransferase"
                     /label=PuroR
                     /note="confers resistance to puromycin"
                     /translation="MTEYKPTVRLATRDDVPRAVRTLAAAFADYPATRHTVDPDRHIER
                     VTELQELFLTRVGLDIGKVWVADDGAAVAVWTTPESVEAGAVFAEIGPRMAELSGSRLA
                     AQQQMEGLLAPHRPKEPAWFLATVGVSPDHQGKGLGSAVVLPGVEAAERAGVPAFLETS
                     APRNLPFYERLGFTVTADVEVPEGPRTWCMTRKPGA"
     primer_bind     complement(245..264)
                     /label=Puro-R
                     /note="Puromycin resistance gene, reverse primer. Also
                     called puro-variant-R"
     primer_bind     741..761
                     /label=Puro-F
                     /note="Puromycin resistance gene, forward primer"
     primer_bind     complement(1849..1871)
                     /label=pGEX 3'
                     /note="pGEX vectors, reverse primer"
     primer_bind     1971..1990
                     /label=pRS-marker
                     /note="pRS vectors, use to sequence yeast selectable
                     marker"
     promoter        2154..2258
                     /gene="bla"
                     /label=AmpR promoter
     CDS             2259..3119
                     /codon_start=1
                     /gene="bla"
                     /product="beta-lactamase"
                     /label=AmpR
                     /note="confers resistance to ampicillin, carbenicillin, and
                     related antibiotics"
                     /translation="MSIQHFRVALIPFFAAFCLPVFAHPETLVKVKDAEDQLGARVGYI
                     ELDLNSGKILESFRPEERFPMMSTFKVLLCGAVLSRIDAGQEQLGRRIHYSQNDLVEYS
                     PVTEKHLTDGMTVRELCSAAITMSDNTAANLLLTTIGGPKELTAFLHNMGDHVTRLDRW
                     EPELNEAIPNDERDTTMPVAMATTLRKLLTGELLTLASRQQLIDWMEADKVAGPLLRSA
                     LPAGWFIADKSGAGERGSRGIIAALGPDGKPSRIVVIYTTGSQATMDERNRQIAEIGAS
                     LIKHW"
     primer_bind     complement(2477..2496)
                     /label=Amp-R
                     /note="Ampicillin resistance gene, reverse primer"
     rep_origin      3290..3878
                     /direction=RIGHT
                     /label=ori
                     /note="high-copy-number ColE1/pMB1/pBR322/pUC origin of
                     replication"
     primer_bind     3779..3798
                     /label=pBR322ori-F
                     /note="pBR322 origin, forward primer"
     primer_bind     4032..4049
                     /label=L4440
                     /note="L4440 vector, forward primer"
     protein_bind    4166..4187
                     /label=CAP binding site
                     /bound_moiety="E. coli catabolite activator protein"
                     /note="CAP binding activates transcription in the presence
                     of cAMP."
     promoter        4202..4232
                     /label=lac promoter
                     /note="promoter for the E. coli lac operon"
     protein_bind    4240..4256
                     /label=lac operator
                     /bound_moiety="lac repressor encoded by lacI"
                     /note="The lac repressor binds to the lac operator to
                     inhibit transcription in E. coli. This inhibition can be
                     relieved by adding lactose or
                     isopropyl-beta-D-thiogalactopyranoside (IPTG)."
     primer_bind     4245..4267
                     /label=M13/pUC Reverse
                     /note="In lacZ gene"
     primer_bind     4264..5
                     /label=M13 rev
                     /note="common sequencing primer, one of multiple similar
                     variants"
     primer_bind     4264..5
                     /label=M13 Reverse
                     /note="In lacZ gene. Also called M13-rev"
ORIGIN
        1 atgaccatga ttacgccaag cttgagaaaa taccgcatca ggcggcctta agggcctcgt
       61 gatacgccta tttttatagg ttaatgtcat gataataatg gtttcttaga cgtcaggtgg
      121 cacttttcgg ggaaatgtgc gcggaacccc tatttgttta tttttctaaa tacattcaaa
      181 tatgtatccg ctcatgagac aataaccctg ataaatgctt caataatatt gaaaaaggaa
      241 gagtatgacc gagtacaagc ccacggtgcg cctcgccacc cgcgacgacg tccccagggc
      301 cgtacgcacc ctcgccgccg cgttcgccga ctaccccgcc acgcgccaca ccgtcgatcc
      361 ggaccgccac atcgagcggg tcaccgagct gcaagaactc ttcctcacgc gcgtcgggct
      421 cgacatcggc aaggtgtggg tcgcggacga cggcgccgcg gtggcggtct ggaccacgcc
      481 ggagagcgtc gaagcggggg cggtgttcgc cgagatcggc ccgcgcatgg ccgagttgag
      541 cggttcccgg ctggccgcgc agcaacagat ggaaggcctc ctggcgccgc accggcccaa
      601 ggagcccgcg tggttcctgg ccaccgtcgg cgtctcgccc gaccaccagg gcaagggtct
      661 gggcagcgcc gtcgtgctcc ccggagtgga ggcggccgag cgcgccgggg tgcccgcctt
      721 cctggagacc tccgcgcccc gcaacctccc cttctacgag cggctcggct tcaccgtcac
      781 cgccgacgtc gaggtgcccg aaggaccgcg cacctggtgc atgacccgca agcccggtgc
      841 ctgactgtca gaccaagttt actcatatat actttagatt gatttaaaac ttcattttta
      901 atttaaaagg atctaggtga agatcctttt tgataatctc atgaccaaaa tcccttaacg
      961 tgagttttcg ttccactgag cgtcagaccc cgtagagcta gcgtcgacgg taccatggta
     1021 ttgatatctg agctccgcat cggccgctgt catcagatcg ccatctcgcg cccgtgcctc
     1081 tgacttctaa gtccaattac tcttcaacat ccctacatgc tctttctccc tgtgctccca
     1141 ccccctattt ttgttattat caaaaaactt ctcttaattt ctttgttttt tagcttcttt
     1201 taagtcacct ctaacaatga aattgtgtag attcaaaaat agaattaatt cgtaataaaa
     1261 agtcgaaaaa aattgtgctc cctcccccca ttaataataa ttctatccca aaatctacac
     1321 aatgttctgt gtacacttct tatgtttttt acttctgata aatttttttg aaacatcata
     1381 gaaaaaaccg cacacaaaat accttatcat atgttacgtt tcagtttatg accgcaattt
     1441 ttatttcttc gcacgtctgg gcctctcatg acgtcaaatc atgctcatcg tgaaaaagtt
     1501 ttggagtatt tttggaattt ttcaatcaag tgaaagttta tgaaattaat tttcctgctt
     1561 ttgctttttg gggtttcccc tattgtttgt caagatttcg aggacggcgt ttttcttgct
     1621 aaaatcacaa gtattgatga gcacgatgca agaaagatcg gaagaaggtt tgggtttgag
     1681 gctcagtgga aggtgagtag aagttgataa tttgaaagtg gagtagtgtc tatggggttt
     1741 ttgccttaaa tgacagaata cattcccaat ataccaaaca taactgtttc ctactagtcg
     1801 gccgtacggg ccctttcgtc tcgcgcgttt cggtgatgac ggtgaaaacc tctgacacat
     1861 gcagctcccg gagacggtca cagcttgtct gtaagcggat gccgggagca gacaagcccg
     1921 tcagggcgcg tcagcgggtg ttggcgggtg tcggggctgg cttaactatg cggcatcaga
     1981 gcagattgta ctgagagtgc accatatgcg gtgtgaaata ccgcacagat gcgtaaggag
     2041 aaaataccgc atcaggcggc cttaagggcc tcgtgatacg cctattttta taggttaatg
     2101 tcatgataat aatggtttct tagacgtcag gtggcacttt tcggggaaat gtgcgcggaa
     2161 cccctatttg tttatttttc taaatacatt caaatatgta tccgctcatg agacaataac
     2221 cctgataaat gcttcaataa tattgaaaaa ggaagagtat gagtattcaa catttccgtg
     2281 tcgcccttat tccctttttt gcggcatttt gccttcctgt ttttgctcac ccagaaacgc
     2341 tggtgaaagt aaaagatgct gaagatcagt tgggtgcacg agtgggttac atcgaactgg
     2401 atctcaacag cggtaagatc cttgagagtt ttcgccccga agaacgtttt ccaatgatga
     2461 gcacttttaa agttctgcta tgtggcgcgg tattatcccg tattgacgcc gggcaagagc
     2521 aactcggtcg ccgcatacac tattctcaga atgacttggt tgagtactca ccagtcacag
     2581 aaaagcatct tacggatggc atgacagtaa gagaattatg cagtgctgcc ataaccatga
     2641 gtgataacac tgcggccaac ttacttctga caacgatcgg aggaccgaag gagctaaccg
     2701 cttttttgca caacatgggg gatcatgtaa ctcgccttga tcgttgggaa ccggagctga
     2761 atgaagccat accaaacgac gagcgtgaca ccacgatgcc tgtagcaatg gcaacaacgt
     2821 tgcgcaaact attaactggc gaactactta ctctagcttc ccggcaacaa ttaatagact
     2881 ggatggaggc ggataaagtt gcaggaccac ttctgcgctc ggcccttccg gctggctggt
     2941 ttattgctga taaatctgga gccggtgagc gtgggtctcg cggtatcatt gcagcactgg
     3001 ggccagatgg taagccctcc cgtatcgtag ttatctacac gacggggagt caggcaacta
     3061 tggatgaacg aaatagacag atcgctgaga taggtgcctc actgattaag cattggtaac
     3121 tgtcagacca agtttactca tatatacttt agattgattt aaaacttcat ttttaattta
     3181 aaaggatcta ggtgaagatc ctttttgata atctcatgac caaaatccct taacgtgagt
     3241 tttcgttcca ctgagcgtca gaccccgtag aaaagatcaa aggatcttct tgagatcctt
     3301 tttttctgcg cgtaatctgc tgcttgcaaa caaaaaaacc accgctacca gcggtggttt
     3361 gtttgccgga tcaagagcta ccaactcttt ttccgaaggt aactggcttc agcagagcgc
     3421 agataccaaa tactgtcctt ctagtgtagc cgtagttagg ccaccacttc aagaactctg
     3481 tagcaccgcc tacatacctc gctctgctaa tcctgttacc agtggctgct gccagtggcg
     3541 ataagtcgtg tcttaccggg ttggactcaa gacgatagtt accggataag gcgcagcggt
     3601 cgggctgaac ggggggttcg tgcacacagc ccagcttgga gcgaacgacc tacaccgaac
     3661 tgagatacct acagcgtgag cattgagaaa gcgccacgct tcccgaaggg agaaaggcgg
     3721 acaggtatcc ggtaagcggc agggtcggaa caggagagcg cacgagggag cttccagggg
     3781 gaaacgcctg gtatctttat agtcctgtcg ggtttcgcca cctctgactt gagcgtcgat
     3841 ttttgtgatg ctcgtcaggg gggcggagcc tatggaaaaa cgccagcaac gcggcctttt
     3901 tacggttcct ggccttttgc tggccttttg ctcacatgtt ctttcctgcg ttatcccctg
     3961 attctgtgga taaccgtatt accgcctttg agtgagctga taccgctcgc cgcagccgaa
     4021 cgaccgagcg cagcgagtca gtgagcgagg aagcggaaga gcgcccaata cgcaaaccgc
     4081 ctctccccgc gcgttggccg attcattaat gcagctggca cgacaggttt cccgactgga
     4141 aagcgggcag tgagcgcaac gcaattaatg tgagttagct cactcattag gcaccccagg
     4201 ctttacactt tatgcttccg gctcgtatgt tgtgtggaat tgtgagcgga taacaatttc
     4261 acacaggaaa cagct
//
