[The description below was written by a language model from this plasmid's Addgene catalogue record and the feature table of its GenBank file.]
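Description:
pbacPuroR is a 4,275 bp bacterial expression plasmid built on the pPD49.78 backbone and designed to make E. coli resistant to puromycin rather than to express anything in an animal host. It replicates from a high-copy ColE1/pUC-type origin and is selected in bacteria through a beta-lactamase (AmpR) gene driven by its own bla promoter. Remnants of the pUC-style cloning region (CAP binding site, lac promoter, lac operator and M13 reverse primer sites) lie just upstream of the insert.

The payload is a roughly 1 kb cassette cloned between HindIII and NheI sites, both of which are retained. It contains the puromycin N-acetyltransferase gene (pac, from Streptomyces alboniger), which the record says was taken from pBabePuro. The 5' and 3' sequences that normally flank the AmpR gene were placed around this coding sequence. The feature table accordingly shows a second copy of the AmpR (bla) promoter directly upstream of the PuroR open reading frame, giving constitutive bacterial expression. The downstream bacterial flank is described in the catalogue entry but is not separately annotated.

The plasmid belongs to a system for generating transgenic nematodes by bombardment followed by antibiotic selection. According to the depositor, E. coli transformed with pbacPuroR serve as the food source for worms grown on puromycin-containing plates. The resistance cassette presumably keeps the bacterial lawn viable under the drug while puromycin selects for worms carrying a separate resistance transgene, though the record does not spell out this rationale.
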