Addgene plasmid #26348: pbacPuroR
Depositing lab: Ben Lehner. Depositing organization: Centre for Genomic Regulation (CRG). Publication: Generating transgenic nematodes by bombardment and antibiotic selection. Semple JI, Biondini L, Lehner B. Nat Methods. 2012 Jan 30;9(2):118-9. doi: 10.1038/nmeth.1864. PubMed 22290182.
Backbone
  Vector backbone: pPD49.78
  Backbone size w/o insert (bp): 3300
  Vector type: Bacterial Expression
  Selectable markers: Puromycin
Growth in bacteria
  Bacterial resistance: Ampicillin, 100 μg/mL
  Growth temperature: 37°C
  Growth strain: DH5alpha
  Copy number: Unknown
Gene/Insert
  Gene/Insert name: Bacterial promoter::PuroR::bacterial 3p flank (alt name: Puromycin N-acetyl-tranferase (PAC))
  Species: Streptomyces
  Insert size (bp): 982
  Cloning method: Restriction Enzyme; 5′ cloning site HindIII (not destroyed); 3′ cloning site NheI (not destroyed)
  Sequencing primers: 5′ n/a
Resource information
  A portion of this plasmid was derived from a plasmid made by: Based on pPD49.78 vector (Addgene). Puromycin resistance gene from pBabePuro (Addgene). 5' and 3' sequences flanking the AmpR gene were placed upstream and downstream of PuroR to confer bacterial expression
Terms and licenses: Academic/Nonprofit Terms; Industry Terms: Not Available to Industry
Depositor comments: Transform this plasmid into E. coli and use as a food source for worms grown on puromycin selective plates.
How to cite: pbacPuroR was a gift from Ben Lehner (Addgene plasmid # 26348 ; http://n2t.net/addgene:26348 ; RRID:Addgene_26348)
