>Addgene plasmid #26348 | pbacPuroR | addgene partial sequence | sequence record 32583 | 26348 with Puro-F
AAGGACCGCGCACCTGGTGCATGACCCGCAAGCCCGGTGCCTGACTGTCAGACCAAGTTTACTCATATAT
ACTTTAGATTGATTTAAAACTTCATTTTTAATTTAAAAGGATCTAGGTGAAGATCCTTTTTGATAATCTC
ATGACCAAAATCCCTTAACGTGAGTTTTCGTTCCACTGAGCGTCAGACCCCGTAGAGCTAGCGTCGACGG
TACCATGGTATTGATATCTGAGCTCCGCATCGGCCGCTGTCATCAGATCGCCATCTCGCGCCCGTGCCTC
TGACTTCTAAGTCCAATTACTCTTCAACATCCCTACATGCTCTTTCTCCCTGTGCTCCCACCCCCTATTT
TTGTTATTATCAAAAAACTTCTCTTAATTTCTTTGTTTTTTAGCTTCTTTTAAGTCACCTCTAACAATGA
AATTGTGTAGATTCAAAAATAGAATTAATTCGTAATAAAAAGTCGAAAAAAATTGTGCTCCCTCCCCCCA
TTAATAATAATTCTATCCCAAAATCTACACAATGTTCTGTGTACACTTCTTATGTTTTTTACTTCTGATA
AATTTTTTTGAAACATCATAGAAAAAACCGCACACAAAATACCTTATCATATGTTACGTTTCAGTTTATG
ACCGCAATTTTTATTTCTTCGCACGTCTGGGCCTCTCATGACGTCAAATCATGCTCATCGTGAAAAAGTT
TTGGAGTATTTTTGGAATTTTTCAATCAAGTGAAAGTTTATGAAATTAATTTTCCTGCTTTTGCTTTTTG
GGGTTTCCCCTATTGTTTGTCAAGATTTCGAGGACGGCGTTTTTCTTGCTAAAATCACAAGTATTGATGA
GCAC
